Addgene plasmid #117488: pYS1
Purpose: Generation of unmarked gene deletions in Mycobacterium smegmatis
Depositing lab: Eyal Gur. Depositing organization: Ben-Gurion University. Publication: Efficient and simple generation of unmarked gene deletions in Mycobacterium smegmatis. Shenkerman Y, Elharar Y, Vishkautzan M, Gur E. Gene. 2014 Jan 1;533(1):374-8. doi: 10.1016/j.gene.2013.09.082. Epub 2013 Oct 4. PubMed 24100088.
Backbone
  Vector backbone: pYS1
  Vector type: Deletion generation
Growth in bacteria
  Bacterial resistance: Kanamycin, 50 μg/mL
  Growth temperature: 30°C
  Growth strain: DH5alpha
  Copy number: Unknown
Gene/Insert
  Gene/Insert name: Che9c 60–61, sacB, aph
  Species: M. smegmatis
  Promoter: Acetamide
  Cloning method: Unknown
  Sequencing primers: 5′ CGGTACCAGATCTTTAAA; 3′ CCAGTGTTACAACCAATTA
Terms and licenses: Academic/Nonprofit Terms; Industry Terms: Not Available to Industry
Depositor comments: Addgene QC Next-generation sequencing identified sequence discrepancies relative to the Genbank file linked under Supplemental Documents. Plasmid is expected to function as described in the associated publication. Detailed knockout procedure Transform plasmid pYS1 into MC2155 cells and grow at 34 °C in liquid medium containing kanamycin. When cells reach exponential phase, add acetamide (0.2%, w/v) to induce Che9c 60–61 expression overnight. Prepare competent cells and store at − 80 °C until further use. Construct the recombineering gfp-hyg linear DNA fragment by cloning into pYS2 upstream and downstream flanking regions (~ 700 bp each) of the gene to be deleted. Using appropriate restriction enzymes, excise your recombineering gfp-hyg linear DNA fragment from pYS2, transform into the Che9c 60–61-expressing cells and plate on solid medium with sucrose and hygromycin. Incubate at 42 °C until colonies are large enough to present a clear GFP signal. Using a fluorescence microscope, identify GFP-positive colonies. Isolate a GFP-positive colony and grow at 37 °C in liquid medium containing hygromycin until cell clumps are completely dissolved (~ 4 days). Streak on solid medium with hygromycin at 37 °C to obtain isolated GFP-positive colonies. Pick an isolated colony and grow in liquid medium with hygromycin at 37 °C. Verify knockout by PCR and Southern analyses. Prepare competent cells and transform with plasmid pML2714. Plate on solid media containing kanamycin and grow at 34 °C until colonies are large enough to observe GFP-negative colonies. Re-streak GFP-negative colonies on solid medium containing kanamycin and grow at 34 °C. To cure the cells of plasmid pML2714, grow at 42 °C in liquid medium without antibiotics until cell clumps are completely dissolved (~ 4 days) and then plate on solid media to obtain isolated colonies. Verify curing from plasmid pML2714 and the gfp-hyg cassette by re-streaking on solid media (solid medium with kanamycin and solid medium with hygromycin). Choose one candidate that did not grow on kanamycin or hygromycin plates and perform Southern and sequencing analyses to verify successful completion of the gene deletion procedure.
How to cite: pYS1 was a gift from Eyal Gur (Addgene plasmid # 117488 ; http://n2t.net/addgene:117488 ; RRID:Addgene_117488)
