[The description below was written by a language model from this plasmid's Addgene catalogue record and pLannotate feature annotations shown in this document.]
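Description:
pYS1 is an 11.8 kb recombineering helper plasmid built for making unmarked gene deletions in Mycobacterium smegmatis. It is propagated in E. coli through a high-copy ColE1/pUC-type origin and selected with kanamycin via a full-length aph(3')-Ia (KanR) gene, the same marker used to maintain it in mycobacteria. The automated annotation does not identify a mycobacterial origin of replication, and several kilobases of the sequence carry no feature call. However, the low propagation temperature and the elevated-temperature step in the depositor's workflow suggest that replication in mycobacteria is temperature sensitive.

The functional payload is the Che9c 60–61 gene pair, the mycobacteriophage recombination functions (an exonuclease and a single-strand annealing protein) that promote homologous recombination of linear double-stranded DNA with the chromosome. The record places them under an acetamide-inducible promoter. The feature table does not label these genes, but it does detect an M. smegmatis amiS coding sequence, consistent with the acetamidase regulatory region being present. The plasmid also carries Bacillus subtilis sacB with its native promoter and control region; this levansucrase makes cells sucrose sensitive and provides counter-selection against the plasmid. An rrnB T1 terminator and small MCS, AmpR promoter and KanR fragments are also annotated.

In use, recombinase expression is induced with acetamide. The cells then receive a linear gfp-hyg cassette flanked by homology arms, prepared from the companion plasmid pYS2. Plating on sucrose and hygromycin at high temperature selects recombinants while removing pYS1. The marker cassette is later removed using a separate plasmid, leaving an unmarked deletion. The repository notes that its sequencing result differs in places from the depositor's reference file.
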