Features (pLannotate 1.2.2; 10 found; start..end, strand, type, name):
    168..201     +  CDS            KanR (fragment): aminoglycoside phosphotransferase; aph(3')-Ia; confers resistance to kanamycin in bacteria or G418 (Geneticin®) in eukaryotes
    214..646     +  promoter       sacB promoter: sacR; sacB promoter and control region
    647..2068    +  CDS            SacB: secreted levansucrase that renders bacterial growth sensitive to sucrose; Bacillus subtilis sacB; negative selection marker
   2235..2823    -  rep_origin     ori: high-copy-number ColE1/pMB1/pBR322/pUC origin of replication
   5850..5867    -  misc_feature   MCS (fragment): pBluescript multiple cloning site
   5875..5922    +  promoter       AmpR promoter (fragment): bla
   5967..6782    -  CDS            KanR: aminoglycoside phosphotransferase; aph(3')-Ia; confers resistance to kanamycin in bacteria or G418 (Geneticin®) in eukaryotes
   6943..6989    -  terminator     rrnB T1 terminator: transcription terminator T1 from the E. coli rrnB gene
   9090..9107    +  misc_feature   MCS (fragment): multiple cloning site
   9144..9782    -  CDS            AMIS_MYCSM: Protein inferred from homology: Swiss-Prot protein existence level 3. Possible transporter that might be responsible for the adsorption of amidase substrates or release of their hydrolysis products. From Mycolicibacterium smegmatis (Mycobacterium smegmatis).
>Addgene plasmid #117488 | pYS1 | addgene full sequence | sequence record 229891 | Addgene NGS Result
GGTACCGATATCTGATTTAGGATACATTTCTAGCCACCTGACGTCGGGGGGGGGGGGAAAGCCACGTTGT
GTCTCAAAATCTCTGATGTTACATTGCACAAGATAAAAATATATCATCATGAACAATAAAACTGTCTGCT
TACATAAACAGTAATACAAGGGGTGTTATGAGCCATATTCAACGGGAAACGTCTTGCTCGACCATATACC
TGCCGTTCACTATTATTTAGTGAAATGAGATATTATGATATTTTCTGAATTGTGATTAAAAAGGCAACTT
TATGCCCATGCAACAGAAACTATAAAAAATACAGAGAATGAAAAGAAACAGATAGATTTTTTAGTTCTTT
AGGCCCGTAGTCTGCAAATCCTTTTATGATTTTCTATCAAACAAAAGAGGAAAATAGACCAGTTGCAATC
CAAACGAGAGTCTAATAGAATGAGGTCGAAAAGTAAATCGCGCGGGTTTGTTACTGATAAAGCAGGCAAG
ACCTAAAATGTGTAAAGGGCAAAGTGTATACTTTGGCGTCACCCCTTACATATTTTAGGTCTTTTTTTAT
TGTGCGTAACTAACTTGCCATCTTCAAACAGGAGGGCTGGAAGAAGCAGACCGCTAACACAGTACATAAA
AAAGGAGACATGAACGATGAACATCAAAAAGTTTGCAAAACAAGCAACAGTATTAACCTTTACTACCGCA
CTGCTGGCAGGAGGCGCAACTCAAGCGTTTGCGAAAGAAACGAACCAAAAGCCATATAAGGAAACATACG
GCATTTCCCATATTACACGCCATGATATGCTGCAAATCCCTGAACAGCAAAAAAATGAAAAATATCAAGT
TCCTGAATTCGATTCGTCCACAATTAAAAATATCTCTTCTGCAAAAGGCCTGGACGTTTGGGACAGCTGG
CCATTACAAAACGCTGACGGCACTGTCGCAAACTATCACGGCTACCACATCGTCTTTGCATTAGCCGGAG
ATCCTAAAAATGCGGATGACACATCGATTTACATGTTCTATCAAAAAGTCGGCGAAACTTCTATTGACAG
CTGGAAAAACGCTGGCCGCGTCTTTAAAGACAGCGACAAATTCGATGCAAATGATTCTATCCTAAAAGAC
CAAACACAAGAATGGTCAGGTTCAGCCACATTTACATCTGACGGAAAAATCCGTTTATTCTACACTGATT
TCTCCGGTAAACATTACGGCAAACAAACACTGACAACTGCACAAGTTAACGTATCAGCATCAGACAGCTC
TTTGAACATCAACGGTGTAGAGGATTATAAATCAATCTTTGACGGTGACGGAAAAACGTATCAAAATGTA
CAGCAGTTCATCGATGAAGGCAACTACAGCTCAGGCGACAACCATACGCTGAGAGATCCTCACTACGTAG
AAGATAAAGGCCACAAATACTTAGTATTTGAAGCAAACACTGGAACTGAAGATGGCTACCAAGGCGAAGA
ATCTTTATTTAACAAAGCATACTATGGCAAAAGCACATCATTCTTCCGTCAAGAAAGTCAAAAACTTCTG
CAAAGCGATAAAAAACGCACGGCTGAGTTAGCAAACGGCGCTCTCGGTATGATTGAGCTAAACGATGATT
ACACACTGAAAAAAGTGATGAAACCGCTGATTGCATCTAACACAGTAACAGATGAAATTGAACGCGCGAA
CGTCTTTAAAATGAACGGCAAATGGTACCTGTTCACTGACTCCCGCGGATCAAAAATGACGATTGACGGC
ATTACGTCTAACGATATTTACATGCTTGGTTATGTTTCTAATTCTTTAACTGGCCCATACAAGCCGCTGA
ACAAAACTGGCCTTGTGTTAAAAATGGATCTTGATCCTAACGATGTAACCTTTACTTACTCACACTTCGC
TGTACCTCAAGCGAAAGGAAACAATGTCGTGATTACAAGCTATATGACAAACAGAGGATTCTACGCAGAC
AAACAATCAACGTTTGCGCCAAGCTTCCTGCTGAACATCAAAGGCAAGAAAACATCTGTTGTCAAAGACA
GCATCCTTGAACAAGGACAATTAACAGTTAACAAATAAGCGGCCGCTCGCTGCGCTCGGTCGTTCGGCTG
CGGCGAGCGGTATCAGCTCACTCAAAGGCGGTAATACGGTTATCCACAGAATCAGGGGATAACGCAGGAA
AGAACATGTGAGCAAAAGGCCAGCAAAAGGCCAGGAACCGTAAAAAGGCCGCGTTGCTGGCGTTTTTCCA
TAGGCTCCGCCCCCCTGACGAGCATCACAAAAATCGACGCTCAAGTCAGAGGTGGCGAAACCCGACAGGA
CTATAAAGATACCAGGCGTTTCCCCCTGGAAGCTCCCTCGTGCGCTCTCCTGTTCCGACCCTGCCGCTTA
CCGGATACCTGTCCGCCTTTCTCCCTTCGGGAAGCGTGGCGCTTTCTCATAGCTCACGCTGTAGGTATCT
CAGTTCGGTGTAGGTCGTTCGCTCCAAGCTGGGCTGTGTGCACGAACCCCCCGTTCAGCCCGACCGCTGC
GCCTTATCCGGTAACTATCGTCTTGAGTCCAACCCGGTAAGACACGACTTATCGCCACTGGCAGCAGCCA
CTGGTAACAGGATTAGCAGAGCGAGGTATGTAGGCGGTGCTACAGAGTTCTTGAAGTGGTGGCCTAACTA
CGGCTACACTAGAAGAACAGTATTTGGTATCTGCGCTCTGCTGAAGCCAGTTACCTTCGGAAAAAGAGTT
GGTAGCTCTTGATCCGGCAAACAAACCACCGCTGGTAGCGGTGGTTTTTTTGTTTGCAAGCAGCAGATTA
CGCGCAGAAAAAAAGGATCTCAAGAAGATCCTTTGATCTTTTCTACGGGGTCTGACGCTCAGTGGAACGA
GTATCGAGCCGAGAACGTTATCGAAGTTAGTCATGTGTAATCCCCTCGTTTGAACTTTGGATTAAGCGTA
GATACACCCTTGGACAAGCCAGTTGGATTCGGAGACAAGCAAATTCAGCCTTAAAAAGGGCGAGGCCCTG
CGGTGGTGGAACACCGCAGGGCCTCTAACCGCTCGACGCGCTGCACCAACCAGCCCGCGAACGGCTGGCA
GCCAGCGTAAGGCGCGGCTCATCGGGCGGCGTTCGCCACGATGTCCTGCACTTCGAGCCAAGCCTCGAAC
ACCTGCTGGTGTGCACGACTCACCCGGTTGTTGACACCGCGCGCGGCCGTGCGGGCTCGGTGGGGCGGCT
CTGTCGCCCTTGCCAGCGTGAGTAGCGCGTACCTCACCTCGCCCAACAGGTCGCACACAGCCGATTCGTA
CGCCATAAAGCCAGGTGAGCCCACCAGCTCCGTAAGTTCGGGCGCTGTGTGGCTCGTACCCGCGCATTCA
GGCGGCAGGGGGTCTAACGGGTCTAAGGCGGCGTGTACGGCCGCCACAGCGGCTCTCAGCGGCCCGGAAA
CGTCCTCGAAACGACGCATGTGTTCCTCCTGGTTGGTACAGGTGGTTGGGGGTGCTCGGCTGTCGCTGGT
GTTCCACCACCAGGGCTCGACGGGAGAGCGGGGGAGTGTGCAGTTGTGGGGTGGCCCCTCAGCGAAATAT
CTGACTTGGAGCTCGTGTCGGACCATACACCGGTGATTAATCGTGGTCTACTACCAAGCGTGAGCCACGT
CGCCGACGAATTTGAGCAGCTCTGGCTGCCGTACTGGCCGCTGGCAAGCGACGATCTGCTCGAGGGGATC
TACCGCCAAAGCCGCGCGTCGGCCCTAGGCCGCCGGTACATCGAGGCGAACCCAACAGCGCTGGCAAACC
TGCTGGTCGTGGACGTAGACCATCCAGACGCAGCGCTCCGAGCGCTCAGCGCCCGGGGGTCCCATCCGCT
GCCCAACGCGATCGTGGGCAATCGCGCCAACGGCCACGCACACGCAGTGTGGGCACTCAACGCCCCTGTT
CCACGCACCGAATACGCGCGGCGTAAGCCGCTCGCATACATGGCGGCGTGCGCCGAAGGCCTTCGGCGCG
CCGTCGACGGCGACCGCAGTTACTCAGGCCTCATGACCAAAAACCCCGGCCACATCGCCTGGGAAACGGA
ATGGCTCCACTCAGATCTCTACACACTCAGCCACATCGAGGCCGAGCTCGGCGCGAACATGCCACCGCCG
CGCTGGCGTCAGCAGACCACGTACAAAGCGGCTCCGACGCCGCTAGGGCGGAATTGCGCACTGTTCGATT
CCGTCAGGTTGTGGGCCTATCGTCCCGCCCTCATGCGGATCTACCTACCGACCCGGAACGTGGACGGACT
CGGCCGCGCGATCTATGCCGAGTGCCACACGCGAAACGCCGAATTCTCGTGCAACGACGTGTGTCCCGGA
CCGCTACCGGACAGCGAGGTCCGCGCCATCGCCAACAGCATTTGGCGTTGGATCACAACCAAGTCGCGCA
TTTGGGCGGACGGGATCGTGGTCTACGAGGCCACACTCAGTGCGCGCCAGTCGGCCATCTCGCGGAAGGG
CGCAGCAGCGCGCACGGCGGCGAGCACAGTTGCGCGGCGCGCAAAGTCCGCGTCAGCCATGGAGGCATTG
CTATGAGCGACGGCTACAGCGACGGCTACAACCGGCAGCCGACTGTCCGCAAAAAGCGGCGCGTGACCGC
CACCGAAGGCGCTCGAATCACCGGACTATCCGAACGCCACGTCGTCCGGCTCGTGGCGCAGGAACGCAGC
GAGTGGCTCGCCGAGCAGGCTGCACGCCGCGAACGCATCCGCGCCTATCACGACGACGAGGGCCACTCTT
GGCTGCAAACGGCCAAACATTTCGGGCTGCATCTGGACACCGTTAAGCGACTCGGCTATCGGGCAAGGAA
AGAGCGTGCGGCAGAACAGGAAGCGGCTCAAAAGGCCCACAACGAAGCCGACAATCCACCGCTGTTCTAA
CGCAATTGGGGAGCGGGTGTCGCGGGGGTTCCGTGGGGGGTTCCGTTGCAACGGGTCGGACAGGTAAAAG
TCCTGGTAGACGCTAGTTTTCTGGTTTGGGCCATGCCTGTCTCGTTGCGTGTTTCGTTGCGCCCGTTTTG
AATACCAGCCAGACGAGACGGGGTTCTACGAATCTTGGTCGATACCAAGCCATTTCCGCTGAATATCGGG
GAGCTCACCGCCAGAATCGGTGGTTGTGGTGATGTACGTGGCGAACTCCGTTGTAGTGCCTGTGGTGGCA
TCCGTGGCCACTCTCGTTGCACGGTTCGTTGTGCCGTTACAGGCCCCGTTGACAGCTCACCGAACGTAGT
TAAAACATGCTGGTCAAACTAGGTTTACCAACGATACGAGTCAGCTCATCTAGGGCCAGTTCTAGGCGTT
GTTCGTTGCGCGGTTCGTTGCGCATGTTTCGTGTGGTTGCTAGATGGCTCCGCAACCACACGCTTCGAGG
TTGAGTGCTTCCAGCACGGGCGCGATCCAGAAGAACTTCGTCGTGCGACTGTCCTCGTTAACGCTCGAAG
CGATGCCGATCAAATCGGCTGTGCCGTCGCGGTTCTTGCGGTACAGCGGCGCGCCTGAGTCGCCATGTAC
GGTGCGCAGCTGAGCGGTGATCGTGTACTTGGCAGCCACAACGACCGGCCCACAGGTCTCGCCGGATTTC
ATCCCGTACTTGCAGACCTCGGTGCCGTACGGAACATCTTTGCGGTCCTTCAGCACCGCACGCACGGGGT
ATCTTCCGCCGATTTTGAACGAAGCGATCGGTGTTCCCGGAGCAAACGCAATCACCCCAGCGTCGGTGTA
GACCGGCAATAGATCATCGTCGCCGGTAATCGTGGTGCCTTCGTCTCTCGACGCAACGTAGGTACCCAAC
GTCCGCTGTGTATCCGGTTTCTCTGCAACCGAATACAGCACCGGGCCCCCCCTCGAGTTTAAACATTTTT
CTAAATACATTCAAATATGTATCCGCTCATGAGACAATAACCATGCATGTGCTAGCCCAGTGTTACAACC
AATTAACCAATTCTGATTAGAAAAACTCATCGAGCATCAAATGAAATTGCAATTTATTCATATCAGGATT
ATCAATACCATATTTTTGAAAAAGCCGTTTCTGTAATGAAGGAGAAAACTCACCGAGGCAGTTCCATAGG
ATGGCAAGATCCTGGTATCGGTCTGCGATTCCGACTCGTCCAACATCAATACAACCTATTAATTTCCCCT
CGTCAAAAATAAGGTTATCAAGTGAGAAATCACCATGAGTGACGACTGAATCCGGTGAGAATGGCAAAAG
ATTATGCATTTCTTTCCAGACTTGTTCAACAGGCCAGCCATTACGCTCGTCATCAAAATCACTCGCATCA
ACCAAACCGTTATTCATTCGTGATTGCGCCTGAGCGAGACGAAATACGCGATCGCTGTTAAAAGGACAAT
TACAAACAGGAATCGAATGCAACCGGCGCAGGAACACTGCCAGCGCATCAACAATATTTTCACCTGAATC
AGGATATTCTTCTAATACCTGGAATGCTGTTTTCCCGGGGATCGCAGTGGTGAGTAACCATGCATCATCA
GGAGTACGGATAAAATGCTTGATGGTCGGAAGAGGCATAAATTCCGTCAGCCAGTTTAGTCTGACCATCT
CATCTGTAACATCATTGGCAACGCTACCTTTGCCATGTTTCAGAAACAACTCTGGCGCATGGGGCTTCCC
ATACAAGCGATAGATTGTCGCACCTGATTGCCCGACATTATCGCGAGCCCATTTATACCCATATAAATCA
GCATCCATGTTGGAATTTAATCGCGGCCTCGAGCAAGACGTTTCCCGTTGAATATGGCTCATAACACCCC
TTGTATTACTGTTTATGTAAGCAGACAGTTTTATTGTTCATGATGATATATTTTTATCTTGTGCAATGTA
ACATCAGAGATTTTGAGACACAACGTGGCTTTCCCCCCCCCCCGACGTCAGGTGGCTAGCTGATCACCGC
GGCCATGATGGCATAAAACGAAAGGCCCAGTCTTTCGACTGAGCCTTTCGTTTTATTTGATGCCTGGCAG
TCGATCGTACGCTAGTTGCAGATCAACCACCGCGTCGGAATTCGCCGGGGCGCTCATGCGTTGGGCCCGT
CGAACATGTCGATGACAGCCTTCGCCTCGTCGAACGTGAGGTCGGCGGCGCGCGTGGCTTTGACGCCGGC
CGAATCGGCGAGGAACTTGAACCAATCGGCGTCGTTGTACTTTTCGGCCTTCTGGATCTCGCCGAGGCGC
TTCAGCTGATCGGGATTGGCCATCTGCACGTCGGGCGCCGGCGCGGTGGCGCGCTGCGCGCGTTGTGCGC
GCGACGACTTCGGTGGCGTATCGACCTCGTGCGGCTCGGCGATCTCGCCGTCGATGTAGTCGGCCGTCGG
CTTGACGGTCGACGGCAGCGCGAGCGCCTGCGACTGTGACAGGTCGGTGCCCGGGCGATCGTCGGCGCGG
ATCGCCGCGTCGAGCCGCGTCGTCTTCGGTGCCAGCTTCAGCACCTGTTTGAGCGCGGTCTTCCGCTCCA
TCCAGCGCTGCGGGTCCTTGATGTCGCCCGAGGATCCGACCTTGCCGCGACGCAATTCCCTGATCTCGTC
GGCGGTGAACACGTCCCACAGCGGCTCAGCGCCGGTCACCTCGACGATCGCGTAGAAGTAGACCGGATTA
CCCCGATCACCCTTGGCCTTCACGTGTTTCAGCGTCGGATTGAGGCCCATGGTGTAATGGAATTCGTCGT
TCGCGCCGACCCACTGCGCGTCGATCCGGGAGGCGCGCGGGTGCTGCCAGAACAGTTTGACGATGCCCTG
GTAGCCGATGATCAGCTGGCACTCGACCACGCCGCGCCGGGTGTCGCGGTAGGGCACGAGGTAGCACTCG
CCGTTGACACCGGGCTCGAGACCGAGCGCGGCCGAGGTCAGCAGCGTACCGGCAAATGACTCTTGCGTGC
AGTCGTCGAGGGACTGCTTAGCGATGCCAGCAGCTTTCGCGTTGCGCGACTTGCGGATCTCGGTTTGCAC
GATCCGCGCGATGCGGTCGGGGTCCATACCCTTGGGCACTGCACGCGCCAGCTGCGGCACGAGCACCTGC
AGCACTTGCGAGATCGTCTCGGGTGCCTTGGGCGAATCCTGCTTGGTGACAGCATTTTCAGCCATAGATG
TAATCCCCTTCAATCGGGTCGGCCTCTTCGAGCGGGTCGGTGTCGTAGATATAGCTGTCGGTGACGACGT
CGCCGACGGTCTGCGGTCGCGGCAGCCCCCACGAGGGCAGGCTGATCGTGACCACGTCGTCGCTGTAGTC
AGGCCACTTGCCCGATTCCATGCAGTCGGCGTAGAGCCGGATCGCCTGGCGGTTGCGGCGTCGCCCCTCT
TCGATCGCCTCGTCGTCGTACTGGATCGGAGTCACGACGTAGGGCGGTTCTTTCTCCTGCGTGATGAACC
GGAATCGCGGGTTCTCGGCGAGCCCGAGGGCGACCAGTAGATCGATGTACCAGGCCGCCTGCATGAAATA
GCCGAGCTTGTAGAACTTGGTTTTCAGCTCGGCCGGGTTCGCGGTCATCGACGTCTTGTAATCATCGATA
TCGTCAGTGAGCCAGTCGATCCGGCCACGCAGCCGCACGCCGGTCTCGGGGTCGGTGTAGTACAGCGCGA
CCTCGGCCTCGCCGTCAGGATTGGCGAAGATCGGGCCGGCTGTCGGGTGCTGACGCACCTTTTCGGCCAT
GTCGTACGCCTTCGTGAACAGGTCGACGTGAATCGGCACCTTGCCCTGTTTGCGAGCCTCAGCCTCGGCC
TTGCGCCACATGCCCGTCGCGGTCGGCTTCTCCGACGGCGTACCGTCCGCCTTCAGCCCGTGCACCTCGG
GGTCGAGGATCTCGAACTCGGCACCCTTGCCGAGCACCAGTTTGTGCGCGACATGTCCGAAGTCCCAGAC
CTTTTTCGGCTTCCGGGTGTTGTCCATCTCCCAGCGGAATTTCGCGGGACACGACGGCGGCAACAGCAGC
TTCGCGCCGGATACCGACAGCGAGCCCCGGTCAGCGTGGTAGACGTCCTCGTCGACGAACCGGTGCATTC
CGTCCTGTGTGGGCACACTCATATGCGGCCGCCGATCTCGTAACTACGTCGACATCGATAAGCTTCGAAT
TCTGCAGCTGGATCCGTTACATATGTGGACTCCCTTTCTCTTATCGGGTGGTGGCCGCGAGCGCGGCCGG
TGGAGGGTTGGTGACTGACGGCGCTGCGAGACGGCGCCCGATGGGGTATGCGAGAACAACTGCGGCAAAA
CCGATCACGGCGATGACCGCGGCGGGGAGCGGGCCGGTTTCCCAGTTGCCCGACACGATCAGGAAGGCCG
GCACGGCGGCGGTGATCACGCCTTCGGCCACCGCGACGAACCCGACGGCGGGCCCCAGTGCGTCGTGCCC
CAGGCCGAGCAGCAGGAACAGCATGAACCACAGCACTGCCCACAGCAGCCAGATCACCCCGAACGCCGGG
TCGGCCTCGGCGGTGAACGCGTGCCACGAGTAGCCGAGTGCGGCGATCGCGACGAACAGCGAGAACCATC
CGAGACCTTCTCCGTCCCAGTCGGTCACGTTGTTGATGGCCACCCACAGGTAGGTGAAGCCGAACAGGTA
GAGCCCGGAGGCCGCGAAGATCACGGCCGCGTCTCCGCCGGACTGCAGGATCAGCACCGTAGGCGTCACC
ACCTGCAGTCCGCCGACGAAGAAGTTCAGCGGTGTTGCGCCTCGTGGGCTGATGCGGCCCAGCAGCATCA
GCCCGTCGATGATGAGCACCGCACCCACGTAGAAGAGCCCGACGCCACCCATGTCGCTAGTACCTCGGCA
GACTCGGTAGACCGGGATTGCGGCGCGGGGCCCGCGGGCGGTCCGCGCCTGCGGGAATCGACTTCACCAC
CGTGGGACTTTCGGCGCTCGCGGACGCCGCGTCGAATGCGCGGTGATGTCCCGCGGTGAATGTCGTCAGC
CCTACCGAACCGAAGACCCGGCGCGCCGGCGTCCGGCACTCCGGACAGGTCGCCGCCGCATCGCGCTCGG
AGATCGCGCAGGTGAGATCGAAGGGACCGCAGTGGGAACAACGGAATGTGTAGGTCGGCATGGTCACCCC
TTTCCATTCACCCGAAATATATCCAGATGAAAATAAAAGTCAAGGGTGAACGCCCGCGCCGGGCGCGGGT
GGTTACGAAGTCAAATTCGAGGTGGTGTCGACGAGTTCGCGCAACTGGTCGACGTCCAGCCCGCACGATT
CGAAAGCCGCACACTCGGCCTCGGCTACCGCGTCCACCAGGCGGTTGCGCAGCGTCCGCCCCCGCGGGGT
CAACGCCACGAGCACCCGCCGGCGGTCATGCAGATCGGCAGTCCGGTAGATGATCCCTTGCGACACAAGG
CGATCGACGGTTCTGGTGAGAGTCGGACCCGTGATCAGCGTGGCCTGCGCGAGATCGCTCATGGGCACGG
TGCGCCGTCCGGCCAACTCGTCGAGCACGCGCCAGTCCTCGATCTTGAGCGACGAGTCCGCGAGCACGCG
TTCGATCGCCGACTCCGCGAGGTGGGTCAGACGCACCAACGGCAGCAGGAGGTTGGGGCGGCGCTGCTGT
CCGGCGGCCATGGTGGGTGTCTCCTCGTGTCGACGGCGGGGTCTGTTCAGAATGAATTATTTCTGCTAGA
AAGCTTTGAAGCGCAGACTACACGGGATCGACGGTGATCTGGAGTGCAGGACGGCGAGGTTGAGTTCCGC
GTCGGGCTGGTGATTCCGCTTCAAGGGCCAGCGGGAATCTTCGCGCCTTCGTGCGAGGCCGTGGCCGAGC
TCGCGGCCAAGGAGGTCAACGACCGAGGCGGCCTGCAGGGCCGCAAGGTCACCATCGAGGTGCTCGACGG
CGGAGCGCCCGGCGACGACGTCGCCCGGACCGTCGCCGACCGGTTGCGAGGTCACGGTCTCGACGCCGTG
ACCGGCTGGCACATCTCGGCCGTGCGCAACCGCATCTCCCCGGTGGTCCGCGACCGCATCCCGTACGTCT
ACACCTCGTTGTACGAGGGCGGTGAACGCACACCGGGCGTGTTCTGCACAGGCGAGACACCGCAGATCCA
GATCGCGCCCGCGCTCGCCTGGCTGCGCGACCACTTCGGCATCCGGTCCTGGTGCCTGGTCGGCGATGAC
TACATCTGGCCGCGCCGTTCCGCCGCGGCCGCCCGCGCGTACTGCCGAGATCTGGACCTCGAGCTCAGAC
GGGAGATCTACGTCCCGTACGGCACCGACGATTTCCGCGCACCTGTCCGCAAGGCCATCGCGTCGGGGGC
GCAGGCCGTGTTGATGCTGCTCGTCGGCCAGGACGCCGTGTTGTTCAACCGCGAGTTCGCGCGCGCCGGC
GGGCACGACCGCATGGCGCGGTTCAGCCCGCTGATGGAGGAGAACATGCTGCTGGCCAGCGGCGCCGGCT
CCACCGAAAACCTCTATGTCGCCGCGGCGTACTTCAGTTCACTGGCCACCGCGGGTGCCATGGACCTGAT
GGGCAGCTACGTCGCCCGCTACGGCGCCGACGCGCCACCGCTCAACGCGATGGCCGAATCCTGTTACGAG
GGTCTGCTTGCGCTCGAGGCCATCTTCCAGCGGGCCCACTCCCCCGAGATACCGGACCTGATGGCATCCG
CGCACGATGTCGGGTTCGACGGGCCCCGGGGCCCGATGTGTATGCGCGACAGTCAATTCGACCAGCAGGT
CTACATCGCCAGCGCCGACGGCTACGACTTCGACATCCTCGACACGCTGGCGACGCTCGACGCTTGAGAC
CGCGTCACTTCTTTATCTAGATTTAAAGATCTGGTACCG
